>Addgene plasmid #214569 | AiP1885 - pAAV-AiE2572m-minBG-SYFP2-WPRE-BGHpA | addgene full sequence | sequence record 433114 | Addgene NGS Result
[137 nt withheld, positions 1-137]
G
[46 nt withheld, positions 139-184]
A
[95 nt withheld, positions 186-280]
TATGCGGTGTGAAATACCGCACAGATGCGTAAGGAGAAAATACCGCATCAGGCGCCCCTGCAGGCAGCTG
CGCGCTCGCTCGCTCACTGAGGCCGCCCGGGCAAAGCCCGGGCGTCGGGCGACCTTTGGTCGCCCGGCCT
CAGTGAGCGAGCGAGCGCGCAGAGAGGGAGTGGCCAACTCCATCACTAGGGGTTCCTGCGGCCGCTCGGT
CCGCACGTGAGATCTCATGCCTGCTATTGTCTTCCCAATCCTCCCCCTTGCTGTCCTGCCCCACCCCACC
CCCCAGAATAGAATGACACCTACTCAGACAATGCGATGCAATTTCCTCATTTTATTAGGAAAGGACAGTG
GGAGTGGCACCTTCCAGGGTCAAGGAAGGCACGGGGGAGGGGCAAACAACAGATGGCTGGCAACTAGAAG
GCACAGTCGAAGATCTCTCGAGCCACGGAATTGTCAGTGCCCAACAGCCGAGCCCCTGTCCAGCAGCGGG
CAAGGCAGGCGGCGATGAGTTCCGCCGTGGCAAGAACTAACCAGGATTTATACAAGGAGGAGAAAATGAA
AGCCATACGGGAAGCAATAGCATGATACAAAGGCATTAAAGCAGCGTATCCACATAGCGTAAAAGGAGCA
ACATAGTTAAGAATACCAGTCAATCTTTCACAAATTTTGTAATCCAGAGGTTGATTATGATATCGAATTC
GCGGCCGCGGCGCGCCGTCGACTTACTTGTACAGCTCGTCCATGCCGAGAGTGATCCCGGCGGCGGTCAC
GAACTCCAGCAGGACCATGTGATCGCGCTTCTCGTTGGGGTCTTTGCTCAGCTTGGACTGGTAGCTCAGG
TAGTGGTTGTCGGGCAGCAGCACGGGGCCGTCGCCGATGGGGGTGTTCTGCTGGTAGTGGTCGGCGAGCT
GCACGCCGCCGTCCTCGATGTTGTGGCGGATCTTGAAGTTGGCCTTGATGCCGTTCTTCTGCTTGTCGGC
GGTGATATAGACGTTGTGGCTGTTGTAGTTGTACTCCAGCTTGTGCCCCAGGATGTTGCCGTCCTCCTTG
AAGTCGATGCCCTTCAGCTCGATGCGGTTCACCAGGGTGTCGCCCTCGAACTTCACCTCGGCGCGGGTCT
TGTAGTTGCCGTCGTCCTTGAAGAAGATGGTGCGCTCCTGGACGTAGCCTTCGGGCATGGCGGACTTGAA
GAAGTCGTGCTGCTTCATGTGGTCGGGGTAGCGGGCGAAGCACTGCACGCCGTAGCCCAGGGTGGTCACG
AGGGTGGGCCAGGGCACGGGCAGCTTGCCGGTGGTGCAGATCAGCTTCAGGGTCAGCTTGCCGTAGGTGG
CATCGCCCTCGCCCTCGCCGGACACGCTGAACTTGTGGCCGTTTACGTCGCCGTCCAGCTCGACCAGGAT
GGGCACCACCCCGGTGAACAGCTCCTCGCCCTTGCTCACCATGGTGGCGACCGGTAGCGCTAGCTTCGAA
AGATCTGGATCCCAGAAGCAAATGTAAGCAATAGATGGCTCTGCCCTGACTTTTATGCCCAGCCCGAGCT
CCGCCCTTATATTCAGCAGGCCTTGGAGCTGGTACAAGATGGATATTCTGCCCACACTGTGCTCGAAGGT
GTTTCTTGCTTAGCAGTGTCCTGGGTGGGAGGTTAAGTGAGTGGTGATTGGCTCAGAATTTGGGATTCTT
CTGTGTTCTCATCCCTCTCGGCAGCTAAGGTGTTTATTAAAAATTTGGCTGATTTCTTGGTGATTACATA
TGTCCCACTGCTCTGTCTGTCTGTGCCTAGAATACAACATCCCATCTCCTTTCACCTGGGAATTTAGTCT
CTTTGAGCATTGCTGAGTCCTCTCTAGTAGTTTTAAATAAAATTGTGATGTTAAAAGTTTACTTGGTGTT
TTTCTTTCATCGGCCGCAGGAACCCCTAGTGATGGAGTTGGCCACTCCCTCTCTGCGCGCTCGCTCGCTC
ACTGAGGCCGGGCGACCAAAGGTCGCCCGACGCCCGGGCGGCCTCAGTGAGCGAGCGAGCGCGCAGCTGC
CTGCAGGACATGTGAGCAAAAGGCCAGCAAAAGGCCAGGAACCGTAAAAAGGCCGCGTTGCTGGCGTTTT
TCCATAGGCTCCGCCCCCCTGACGAGCATCACAAAAATCGACGCTCAAGTCAGAGGTGGCGAAACCCGAC
AGGACTATAAAGATACCAGGCGTTTCCCCCTGGAAGCTCCCTCGTGCGCTCTCCTGTTCCGACCCTGCCG
CTTACCGGATACCTGTCCGCCTTTCTCCCTTCGGGAAGCGTGGCGCTTTCTCATAGCTCACGCTGTAGGT
ATCTCAGTTCGGTGTAGGTCGTTCGCTCCAAGCTGGGCTGTGTGCACGAACCCCCCGTTCAGCCCGACCG
CTGCGCCTTATCCGGTAACTATCGTCTTGAGTCCAACCCGGTAAGACACGACTTATCGCCACTGGCAGCA
GCCACTGGTAACAGGATTAGCAGAGCGAGGTATGTAGGCGGTGCTACAGAGTTCTTGAAGTGGTGGCCTA
ACTACGGCTACACTAGAAGAACAGTATTTGGTATCTGCGCTCTGCTGAAGCCAGTTACCTTCGGAAAAAG
AGTTGGTAGCTCTTGATCCGGCAAACAAACCACCGCTGGTAGCGGTGGTTTTTTTGTTTGCAAGCAGCAG
ATTACGCGCAGAAAAAAAGGATCTCAAGAAGATCCTTTGATCTTTTCTACGGGGTCTGACGCTCAGTGGA
ACGAAAACTCACGTTAAGGGATTTTGGTCATGAGATTATCAAAAAGGATCTTCACCTAGATCCTTTTAAA
TTAAAAATGAAGTTTTAAATCAATCTAAAGTATATATGAGTAAACTTGGTCTGACAGTTACCAATGCTTA
ATCAGTGAGGCACCTATCTCAGCGATCTGTCTATTTCGTTCATCCATAGTTGCCTGACTCCCCGTCGTGT
AGATAACTACGATACGGGAGGGCTTACCATCTGGCCCCAGTGCTGCAATGATACCGCGAGACCCACGCTC
ACCGGCTCCAGATTTATCAGCAATAAACCAGCCAGCCGGAAGGGCCGAGCGCAGAAGTGGTCCTGCAACT
TTATCCGCCTCCATCCAGTCTATTAATTGTTGCCGGGAAGCTAGAGTAAGTAGTTCGCCAGTTAATAGTT
TGCGCAACGTTGTTGCCATTGCTACAGGCATCGTGGTGTCACGCTCGTCGTTTGGTATGGCTTCATTCAG
CTCCGGTTCCCAACGATCAAGGCGAGTTACATGATCCCCCATGTTGTGCAAAAAAGCGGTTAGCTCCTTC
GGTCCTCCGATCGTTGTCAGAAGTAAGTTGGCCGCAGTGTTATCACTCATGGTTATGGCAGCACTGCATA
ATTCTCTTACTGTCATGCCATCCGTAAGATGCTTTTCTGTGACTGGTGAGTACTCAACCAAGTCATTCTG
AGAATAGTGTATGCGGCGACCGAGTTGCTCTTGCCCGGCGTCAATACGGGATAATACCGCGCCACATAGC
AGAACTTTAAAAGTGCTCATCATTGGAAAACGTTCTTCGGGGCGAAAACTCTCAAGGATCTTACCGCTGT
TGAGATCCAGTTCGATGTAACCCACTCGTGCACCCAACTGATCTTCAGCATCTTTTACTTTCACCAGCGT
TTCTGGGTGAGCAAAAACAGGAAGGCAAAATGCCGCAAAAAAGGGAATAAGGGCGACACGGAAATGTTGA
ATACTCATACTCTTCCTTTTTCAATATTATTGAAGCATTTATCAGGGTTATTGTCTCATGAGCGGATACA
TATTTGAATGTATTTAGAAAAATAAACAAATAGGGGTTCCGCGCACATTTCCCCGAAAAGTGCCACCTGA
CGTCTAAGAAACCATTATTATCATGACATTAACCTATAAAAATAGGCGTATCACGAGGCCCTTTCGTCTC
GCGCGTTTCGGTGATGACGGTGAAAACCTCTGACACATGCAGCTCCCGGAGACGGTCACAGCTTGTCTGT
AAGCGGATGCCGGGAGCAGACAAGCCCGTCAGGGCGCGTCAGCGGGTGTTGGCGGGTGTCGGGGCTGGCT
TAACTATGCGGCATCAGAGCAGATTGTACTGAGAGTGCACCATAAAATTGTAAACGTTAATATTTTGTTA
AAATTCGCGTTAAATTTTTGTTAAATCAGCTCATTTTTTAACCAATAGACCGAAATCGGCAAAATCCCTT
ATAAATCAAAAGAATAGCCCGAGATAGAGT
[37 nt withheld, positions 4511-4547]
AAAGAACGTGGACTCCAACGTCAAAGGGCGA
Features (pLannotate 1.2.2; 14 found; start..end, strand, type, name):
    281..332     +  misc_feature   bom (fragment): basis of mobility region from pBR322
    337..477     -  repeat_region  AAV2 ITR: inverted terminal repeat of adeno-associated virus serotype 2 inverted
    595..706     -  polyA_signal   bGH poly(A) signal: bovine growth hormone polyadenylation signal
    723..803     -  misc_feature   WPRE (fragment): woodchuck hepatitis virus posttranscriptional regulatory element
    809..966     -  misc_feature   WPRE (fragment): woodchuck hepatitis virus posttranscriptional regulatory element
   1006..1722    -  CDS            SYFP2: SYFP2 is a basic (constitutively fluorescent) yellow fluorescent protein published in 2006, derived from Aequorea victoria. It is reported to be a very rapidly-maturing monomer with moderate acid sensitivity.
   2223..2250    -  repeat_region  AAV2 ITR (fragment): inverted terminal repeat of adeno-associated virus serotype 2 inverted
   2279..2306    -  repeat_region  AAV2 ITR (fragment): inverted terminal repeat of adeno-associated virus serotype 2 inverted
   2379..2967    -  rep_origin     ori: high-copy-number ColE1/pMB1/pBR322/pUC origin of replication
   3138..3998    -  CDS            AmpR: β-lactamase; bla; confers resistance to ampicillin, carbenicillin, and related antibiotics
   3999..4103    -  promoter       AmpR promoter: bla
   4198..4233    +  CDS            rop (fragment): Rop protein, which maintains plasmids at low copy number; rop
   4335..4384    +  misc_feature   bom (fragment): basis of mobility region from pBR322
   4385..262     -  rep_origin     f1 ori (across the origin) (sequence partly withheld): f1 bacteriophage origin of replication; arrow indicates direction of (+) strand synthesis
