[The description below was written by a language model from this plasmid's Addgene catalogue record and pLannotate feature annotations shown in this document.]
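Description:
AiP1885 - pAAV-AiE2572m-minBG-SYFP2-WPRE-BGHpA is an AAV transfer plasmid built on a pAAV2 backbone and intended for packaging into recombinant adeno-associated virus for delivery to brain tissue. In bacteria it is maintained as a high-copy plasmid through a ColE1/pUC-type origin and selected with ampicillin via the β-lactamase gene and its native promoter. An f1 phage origin and short remnants of pBR322 bom and rop sequences are also present in the backbone. The sequenced record is 4,578 nt.

The payload lies between AAV2 inverted terminal repeats, which provide the cis signals for genome replication and encapsidation. One ITR is annotated in full, while the other is detected only as two short fragments, a common outcome for these repeat-rich, hard-to-sequence elements. Within the cassette, the enhancer AiE2572m is placed upstream of a minimal beta-globin promoter (minBG), which has little activity on its own, so transcription depends on the enhancer. Neither the enhancer nor minBG is called in the automated feature table, but an unannotated stretch between the SYFP2 coding sequence and the fragmentary ITR is where they would be expected. The reporter is SYFP2, a rapidly maturing monomeric yellow fluorescent protein derived from Aequorea victoria. It is followed by WPRE sequence, annotated only as two fragments and so possibly a shortened form, which enhances transcript stability and expression, and by a bovine growth hormone polyadenylation signal.

The construct belongs to a collection of enhancer AAVs for genetic access to cortical cell types. It is used to label, and to evaluate the specificity of, the brain cell populations in which AiE2572m is active; the record does not state which populations these are.
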