Addgene plasmid #214569: AiP1885 - pAAV-AiE2572m-minBG-SYFP2-WPRE-BGHpA
Purpose: AiE2572m is an enhancer sequence, designed to drive AAV-mediated transgene expression in specific populations of brain cells
Depositing lab: Allen Institute for Brain Science & Bosiljka Tasic. Depositing organization: Allen Institute. Publication: A suite of enhancer AAVs and transgenic mouse lines for genetic access to cortical cell types. Ben-Simon Y, Hooper M, Narayan S, Daigle TL, Dwivedi D, Way SW, Oster A, Stafford DA, Mich JK, Taormina MJ, Martinez RA, Opitz-Araya X, Roth JR, Alexander JR, Allen S, Amster A, Arbuckle J, Ayala A, Baker PM, Bakken TE, Barcelli T, Barta S, Bendrick J, Bertagnolli D, Bielstein C, Bishwakarma P, Bowlus J, Boyer G, Brouner K, Casian B, Casper T, Chakka AB, Chakrabarty R, Chance RK, Chavan S, Clark M, Colbert K, Collman F, Daniel S, Departee M, DiValentin P, Donadio N, Dotson N, Egdorf T, Fliss T, Gabitto M, Garcia J, Gary A, Gasperini M, Gloe J, Goldy J, Gore BB, Graybuck L, Greisman N, Haeseleer F, Halterman C, Haradon Z, Hastings SD, Helback O, Ho W, Hockemeyer D, Huang C, Huff S, Hunker A, Johansen N, Jones D, Juneau Z, Kalmbach B, Kannan M, Khem S, Kussick E, Kutsal R, Larsen R, Lee C, Lee AY, Leibly M, Lenz GH, Li S, Liang E, Lusk N, Madigan Z, Malloy J, Malone J, McCue R, Melchor J, Mollenkopf T, Moosman S, Morin E, Newman D, Ng L, Ngo K, Omstead V, Otto S, Oyama A, Pena N, Pham T, Phillips E, Pom CA, Potekhina L, Ransford S, Ray PL, Rette D, Reynoldson C, Rimorin C, Rocha D, Ruiz A, Sanchez REA, Sawyer L, Sedeno-Cortes A, Sevigny JP, Shapovalova N, Shepard N, Shulga L, Sigler AR, Siverts L, Soliman S, Somasundaram S, Staats B, Stewart K, Szelenyi E, Tieu M, Trader C, Tran A, van Velthoven CTJ, Walker M, Wang Y, Weed N, Wirthlin M, Wood T, Wynalda B, Yao Z, Zhou T, Ariza J, Dee N, Reding M, Ronellenfitch K, Mufti S, Sunkin SM, Smith KA, Esposito L, Waters J, Thyagarajan B, Yao S, Lein ES, Zeng H, Levi BP, Ngai J, Ting JT, Tasic B. Cell. 2025 May 16:S0092-8674(25)00513-6. doi: 10.1016/j.cell.2025.05.002. PubMed 40403729.
Backbone
  Vector backbone: pAAV2
  Vector type: AAV
Growth in bacteria
  Bacterial resistance: Ampicillin, 100 μg/mL
  Growth temperature: 37°C
  Growth strain: NEB Stable
  Copy number: High Copy
Gene/Insert
  Gene/Insert name: SYFP2
  Species: Synthetic
  Promoter: minBG
  Cloning method: Gibson Cloning
Terms and licenses: Academic/Nonprofit Terms; Industry Terms: Not Available to Industry
Depositor comments: 5' Cloning Site: SgrAI (destroyed), 3' Cloning Site: SgrAI (destroyed). Please visit https://doi.org/10.1101/2024.06.10.597244 for bioRxiv preprint.
How to cite: AiP1885 - pAAV-AiE2572m-minBG-SYFP2-WPRE-BGHpA was a gift from Allen Institute for Brain Science & Bosiljka Tasic (Addgene plasmid # 214569 ; http://n2t.net/addgene:214569 ; RRID:Addgene_214569)
